>Addgene plasmid #114679 | mOtop3_pcDNA3 | depositor full sequence | sequence record 216386 | mOtop3_pcDNA3 sequence 7163 bps
AAGCTTGGTACCGAGCTCGGATCCACTAGTAACGGCCGCCAGTGTGCTGGAATTCACCATGGCTTCGCAG
ACTTCAGCCCCTGCTGAGCCTGCACCCATGCCTTCTCCAGAAGCAAAGACCACTGAGGGAGCATCCTCCT
ATGACCAAGCAGACATGGAGACTAAGCATGCGGGGTCCCCATGCCCCCCGAAGCAGAAGTCCTGGCTGGC
TCGGCATTTCTCCCTGCTGTTGCGGAGAGACCGACAGGCCCAGAAGGCCGGGCAGCTCTTCTCCGGGCTC
CTGGCTCTCAATGTGGTATTCCTGGGTGGGGCTTTTATCTGTAGCATGATATTCAACAAGGTGTCTGTCA
CTCTGGGGGACGTGTGGATCCTGCTGGCTGCACTGAAGGTCCTCTCCCTGTTGTGGCTCCTCTACTACAC
AGTGGGTACCACCCGGAAGCCCCACGCAGTCCTGTACCGTGATCCCCACGCGGGACCCATCTGGGTGAGG
GGCTCCCTGGTGCTCTTCGGCAGCTGTACCGTCTGCCTGAACATATTTCGAATGGGTTATGACGTGAGCC
ACATTCACTGCAAGTCAGAAGTGGAACTCATCTTTCCGGCCATTGAGATTGTCTTTATGATTATTCAGAC
ATGGGTGCTCTGGAGACACTGTAAGGACTGTGTTCAGGTGCAGACCAACTTCACCAGGTGTGGACTCATG
CTGACTCTGGCCACAAACTTGCTGATGTGGGTTTTGGCTGTGACCAATGACTCCATGCACCGTGAGATTG
AGGCTGAGCTCGACGCCCTCATGGAGAAGTTCTCAGGTAACGGGACCAACACTTGCATGTGCCTCAACAC
CACAGTGTGCGAGGTCTTCCGGAAGGGCTATCTGATGCTCTACCCCTTCAGCACTGAGTACTGCCTCATC
TGCTGTGCTGTGCTCTTCGTCATGTGGAAGAACGTGAGCCGCAGCCTGGCAGCCCACACAGGTGCCCATC
CCAACAGATCACCCTTCCGCCTGCACGGGACCATCTTTGGGCCACTGCTGGGCCTTTTGGCACTGGTGGC
TGGCGTATGTGTCTTTGTGCTCTTCCAAATCGAAGCGAGTGGCCCTGACATAGCCCGCCAGTACTTCACC
CTCTACTATGCGTTCTATGTGGCTGTGCTGCCCACCATGAGCCTGGCGTGCCTGGCTGGTACAGCCATCC
ATGGGCTGGAGGAGCGCGAATTGGACACGCTCAAAAACCCCACACGCAGCCTGGATGTGGTGCTGTTGAT
GGGCGCTGCACTGGGCCAGATGGGCATCGCCTACTTCTCCATCGTGGCTATCGTGGCCACCCAGCCGCAC
GAGCTACTCAACCAGCTTATCCTGGCCTACTCACTGCTGCTAATCCTGCAGCACATCACTCAGAATCTCT
TCATCATCGAGGGCCTGCACCGCCGCCCCCTCTGGGAGCCTGCGGTCTCAGGTGTGATGGAGAAGCAGGA
TGTTGAGCTACCCCGCAGAGGCTCCCTGCGGGAGCTGGGTCAGGACCTACGGAGAGCCTCAAGGGCCTAC
ATCCACTCCTTCAGCCACCTCAACTGGAAACGCAGGATGCTCAAGGAGATCTCTCTCTTCCTCATCCTCT
GCAACATCACACTGTGGATGATGCCCGCCTTCGGCATACACCCAGAGTTTGAGAACGGGCTGGAAAAGGA
TTTTTACGGCTACAGGACCTGGTTCACCATTGTTAACTTCGGCCTGCCCCTGGGTGTGTTCTACCGCATG
CACTCTGTCGGGGGGCTGGTGGAGGTCTACCTGGGGGCCTGAGCGGCCGCTCGAGCATGCATCTAGAGGG
CCCTATTCTATAGTGTCACCTAAATGCTAGAGCTCGCTGATCAGCCTCGACTGTGCCTTCTAGTTGCCAG
CCATCTGTTGTTTGCCCCTCCCCCGTGCCTTCCTTGACCCTGGAAGGTGCCACTCCCACTGTCCTTTCCT
AATAAAATGAGGAAATTGCATCGCATTGTCTGAGTAGGTGTCATTCTATTCTGGGGGGTGGGGTGGGGCA
GGACAGCAAGGGGGAGGATTGGGAAGACAATAGCAGGCATGCTGGGGATGCGGTGGGCTCTATGGCTTCT
GAGGCGGAAAGAACCAGCTGGGGCTCTAGGGGGTATCCCC
[124 nt withheld, positions 2141-2264]
C
[32 nt withheld, positions 2266-2297]
CA
[57 nt withheld, positions 2300-2356]
A
[49 nt withheld, positions 2358-2406]
CCTTTGACGTTGGAGTCCACGTTCTTT
[37 nt withheld, positions 2434-2470]
ACCCTATCTCGGTCTATTCTTTTGATTTATAAGGGATTTTGGGGATTTCGGCCTATTGGTTAAAAAATGA
GCTGATTTAACAAAAATTTAACGCGAATTAATTCTGTGGAATGTGTGTCAGTTAGGGTGTGGAAAGTCCC
CAGGCTCCCCAGGCAGGCAGAAGTATGCAAAGCATGCATCTCAATTAGTCAGCAACCAGGTGTGGAAAGT
CCCCAGGCTCCCCAGCAGGCAGAAGTATGCAAAGCATGCATCTCAATTAGTCAGCAACCATAGTCCCGCC
CCTAACTCCGCCCATCCCGCCCCTAACTCCGCCCAGTTCCGCCCATTCTCCGCCCCATGGCTGACTAATT
TTTTTTATTTATGCAGAGGCCGAGGCCGCCTCTGCCTCTGAGCTATTCCAGAAGTAGTGAGGAGGCTTTT
TTGGAGGCCTAGGCTTTTGCAAAAAGCTCCCGGGAGCTTGTATATCCATTTTCGGATCTGATCAAGAGAC
AGGATGAGGATCGTTTCGCATGATTGAACAAGATGGATTGCACGCAGGTTCTCCGGCCGCTTGGGTGGAG
AGGCTATTCGGCTATGACTGGGCACAACAGACAATCGGCTGCTCTGATGCCGCCGTGTTCCGGCTGTCAG
CGCAGGGGCGCCCGGTTCTTTTTGTCAAGACCGACCTGTCCGGTGCCCTGAATGAACTGCAGGACGAGGC
AGCGCGGCTATCGTGGCTGGCCACGACGGGCGTTCCTTGCGCAGCTGTGCTCGACGTTGTCACTGAAGCG
GGAAGGGACTGGCTGCTATTGGGCGAAGTGCCGGGGCAGGATCTCCTGTCATCTCACCTTGCTCCTGCCG
AGAAAGTATCCATCATGGCTGATGCAATGCGGCGGCTGCATACGCTTGATCCGGCTACCTGCCCATTCGA
CCACCAAGCGAAACATCGCATCGAGCGAGCACGTACTCGGATGGAAGCCGGTCTTGTCGATCAGGATGAT
CTGGACGAAGAGCATCAGGGGCTCGCGCCAGCCGAACTGTTCGCCAGGCTCAAGGCGCGCATGCCCGACG
GCGAGGATCTCGTCGTGACCCATGGCGATGCCTGCTTGCCGAATATCATGGTGGAAAATGGCCGCTTTTC
TGGATTCATCGACTGTGGCCGGCTGGGTGTGGCGGACCGCTATCAGGACATAGCGTTGGCTACCCGTGAT
ATTGCTGAAGAGCTTGGCGGCGAATGGGCTGACCGCTTCCTCGTGCTTTACGGTATCGCCGCTCCCGATT
CGCAGCGCATCGCCTTCTATCGCCTTCTTGACGAGTTCTTCTGAGCGGGACTCTGGGGTTCGAAATGACC
GACCAAGCGACGCCCAACCTGCCATCACGAGATTTCGATTCCACCGCCGCCTTCTATGAAAGGTTGGGCT
TCGGAATCGTTTTCCGGGACGCCGGCTGGATGATCCTCCAGCGCGGGGATCTCATGCTGGAGTTCTTCGC
CCACCCCAACTTGTTTATTGCAGCTTATAATGGTTACAAATAAAGCAATAGCATCACAAATTTCACAAAT
AAAGCATTTTTTTCACTGCATTCTAGTTGTGGTTTGTCCAAACTCATCAATGTATCTTATCATGTCTGTA
TACCGTCGACCTCTAGCTAGAGCTTGGCGTAATCATGGTCATAGCTGTTTCCTGTGTGAAATTGTTATCC
GCTCACAATTCCACACAACATACGAGCCGGAAGCATAAAGTGTAAAGCCTGGGGTGCCTAATGAGTGAGC
TAACTCACATTAATTGCGTTGCGCTCACTGCCCGCTTTCCAGTCGGGAAACCTGTCGTGCCAGCTGCATT
AATGAATCGGCCAACGCGCGGGGAGAGGCGGTTTGCGTATTGGGCGCTCTTCCGCTTCCTCGCTCACTGA
CTCGCTGCGCTCGGTCGTTCGGCTGCGGCGAGCGGTATCAGCTCACTCAAAGGCGGTAATACGGTTATCC
ACAGAATCAGGGGATAACGCAGGAAAGAACATGTGAGCAAAAGGCCAGCAAAAGGCCAGGAACCGTAAAA
AGGCCGCGTTGCTGGCGTTTTTCCATAGGCTCCGCCCCCCTGACGAGCATCACAAAAATCGACGCTCAAG
TCAGAGGTGGCGAAACCCGACAGGACTATAAAGATACCAGGCGTTTCCCCCTGGAAGCTCCCTCGTGCGC
TCTCCTGTTCCGACCCTGCCGCTTACCGGATACCTGTCCGCCTTTCTCCCTTCGGGAAGCGTGGCGCTTT
CTCAATGCTCACGCTGTAGGTATCTCAGTTCGGTGTAGGTCGTTCGCTCCAAGCTGGGCTGTGTGCACGA
ACCCCCCGTTCAGCCCGACCGCTGCGCCTTATCCGGTAACTATCGTCTTGAGTCCAACCCGGTAAGACAC
GACTTATCGCCACTGGCAGCAGCCACTGGTAACAGGATTAGCAGAGCGAGGTATGTAGGCGGTGCTACAG
AGTTCTTGAAGTGGTGGCCTAACTACGGCTACACTAGAAGGACAGTATTTGGTATCTGCGCTCTGCTGAA
GCCAGTTACCTTCGGAAAAAGAGTTGGTAGCTCTTGATCCGGCAAACAAACCACCGCTGGTAGCGGTGGT
TTTTTTGTTTGCAAGCAGCAGATTACGCGCAGAAAAAAAGGATCTCAAGAAGATCCTTTGATCTTTTCTA
CGGGGTCTGACGCTCAGTGGAACGAAAACTCACGTTAAGGGATTTTGGTCATGAGATTATCAAAAAGGAT
CTTCACCTAGATCCTTTTAAATTAAAAATGAAGTTTTAAATCAATCTAAAGTATATATGAGTAAACTTGG
TCTGACAGTTACCAATGCTTAATCAGTGAGGCACCTATCTCAGCGATCTGTCTATTTCGTTCATCCATAG
TTGCCTGACTCCCCGTCGTGTAGATAACTACGATACGGGAGGGCTTACCATCTGGCCCCAGTGCTGCAAT
GATACCGCGAGACCCACGCTCACCGGCTCCAGATTTATCAGCAATAAACCAGCCAGCCGGAAGGGCCGAG
CGCAGAAGTGGTCCTGCAACTTTATCCGCCTCCATCCAGTCTATTAATTGTTGCCGGGAAGCTAGAGTAA
GTAGTTCGCCAGTTAATAGTTTGCGCAACGTTGTTGCCATTGCTACAGGCATCGTGGTGTCACGCTCGTC
GTTTGGTATGGCTTCATTCAGCTCCGGTTCCCAACGATCAAGGCGAGTTACATGATCCCCCATGTTGTGC
AAAAAAGCGGTTAGCTCCTTCGGTCCTCCGATCGTTGTCAGAAGTAAGTTGGCCGCAGTGTTATCACTCA
TGGTTATGGCAGCACTGCATAATTCTCTTACTGTCATGCCATCCGTAAGATGCTTTTCTGTGACTGGTGA
GTACTCAACCAAGTCATTCTGAGAATAGTGTATGCGGCGACCGAGTTGCTCTTGCCCGGCGTCAATACGG
GATAATACCGCGCCACATAGCAGAACTTTAAAAGTGCTCATCATTGGAAAACGTTCTTCGGGGCGAAAAC
TCTCAAGGATCTTACCGCTGTTGAGATCCAGTTCGATGTAACCCACTCGTGCACCCAACTGATCTTCAGC
ATCTTTTACTTTCACCAGCGTTTCTGGGTGAGCAAAAACAGGAAGGCAAAATGCCGCAAAAAAGGGAATA
AGGGCGACACGGAAATGTTGAATACTCATACTCTTCCTTTTTCAATATTATTGAAGCATTTATCAGGGTT
ATTGTCTCATGAGCGGATACATATTTGAATGTATTTAGAAAAATAAACAAATAGGGGTTCCGCGCACATT
TCCCCGAAAAGTGCCACCTGACGTCGACGGATCGGGAGATCTCCCGATCCCCTATGGTCGACTCTCAGTA
CAATCTGCTCTGATGCCGCATAGTTAAGCCAGTATCTGCTCCCTGCTTGTGTGTTGGAGGTCGCTGAGTA
GTGCGCGAGCAAAATTTAAGCTACAACAAGGCAAGGCTTGACCGACAATTGCATGAAGAATCTGCTTAGG
GTTAGGCGTTTTGCGCTGCTTCGCGATGTACGGGCCAGATATACGCGTTGACATTGATTATTGACTAGTT
ATTAATAGTAATCAATTACGGGGTCATTAGTTCATAGCCCATATATGGAGTTCCGCGTTACATAACTTAC
GGTAAATGGCCCGCCTGGCTGACCGCCCAACGACCCCCGCCCATTGACGTCAATAATGACGTATGTTCCC
ATAGTAACGCCAATAGGGACTTTCCATTGACGTCAATGGGTGGACTATTTACGGTAAACTGCCCACTTGG
CAGTACATCAAGTGTATCATATGCCAAGTACGCCCCCTATTGACGTCAATGACGGTAAATGGCCCGCCTG
GCATTATGCCCAGTACATGACCTTATGGGACTTTCCTACTTGGCAGTACATCTACGTATTAGTCATCGCT
ATTACCATGGTGATGCGGTTTTGGCAGTACATCAATGGGCGTGGATAGCGGTTTGACTCACGGGGATTTC
CAAGTCTCCACCCCATTGACGTCAATGGGAGTTTGTTTTGGCACCAAAATCAACGGGACTTTCCAAAATG
TCGTAACAACTCCGCCCCATTGACGCAAATGGGCGGTAGGCGTGTACGGTGGGAGGTCTATATAAGCAGA
GCTCTCTGGCTAACTAGAGAACCCACTGCTTACTGGCTTATCGAAATTAATACGACTCACTATAGGGAGA
CCC
Features (pLannotate 1.2.2; 21 found; start..end, strand, type, name):
     59..1789    +  CDS            Otop3: OTOP3_MOUSE - Experimental evidence at transcript level: Swiss-Prot protein existence level 2. Proton-selective channel that specifically transports protons into cells. Proton-selective channel activity is probably required in cell types that use changes in intracellular pH for cell signaling or to regulate biochemical or developmental processes. From Mus musculus (Mouse).
   1827..1845    -  promoter       SP6 promoter: promoter for bacteriophage SP6 RNA polymerase
   1871..2095    +  polyA_signal   bGH poly(A) signal: bovine growth hormone polyadenylation signal
   2099..2120    +  promoter       SV40 promoter (fragment): SV40 enhancer and early promoter
   2141..2569    +  rep_origin     f1 ori (sequence partly withheld): f1 bacteriophage origin of replication; arrow indicates direction of (+) strand synthesis
   2583..2913    +  promoter       SV40 promoter: SV40 enhancer and early promoter
   2980..3771    +  CDS            neo: KKA2_KLEPN - Also known as kan, nptII. Experimental evidence at protein level: Swiss-Prot protein existence level 1. Resistance to kanamycin, neomycin, paromomycin, ribostamycin, butirosin and gentamicin B. From Klebsiella pneumoniae.
   3795..3953    +  CDS            ble (fragment): BLE_KLEPN - Experimental evidence at protein level: Swiss-Prot protein existence level 1. Binding protein with a strong affinity to the bleomycin family of antibiotics. Binds to CL990; an antimitotic-antibiotic compound. From Klebsiella pneumoniae.
   3948..4069    +  polyA_signal   SV40 poly(A) signal: SV40 polyadenylation signal
   4142..4158    -  protein_bind   lac operator: The lac repressor binds to the lac operator to inhibit transcription in E. coli. This inhibition can be relieved by adding lactose or isopropyl-β-D-thiogalactopyranoside (IPTG). lac repressor encoded by lacI
   4166..4196    -  promoter       lac promoter: promoter for the E. coli lac operon
   4211..4232    -  protein_bind   CAP binding site: CAP binding activates transcription in the presence of cAMP. E. coli catabolite activator protein
   4245..4337    -  CDS            lacI (fragment): lac repressor; lacI; The lac repressor binds to the lac operator to inhibit transcription in E. coli. This inhibition can be relieved by adding lactose or isopropyl-β-D-thiogalactopyranoside (IPTG).
   4520..5108    -  rep_origin     ori: high-copy-number ColE1/pMB1/pBR322/pUC origin of replication
   5279..6139    -  CDS            AmpR: β-lactamase; bla; confers resistance to ampicillin, carbenicillin, and related antibiotics
   6140..6244    -  promoter       AmpR promoter: bla
   6311..6355    -  misc_feature   bom (fragment): basis of mobility region from pBR322
   6510..6889    +  enhancer       CMV enhancer: human cytomegalovirus immediate early enhancer
   6890..7093    +  promoter       CMV promoter: human cytomegalovirus (CMV) immediate early promoter
   7089..7122    +  LTR            5' LTR (truncated) (fragment): truncated 5' long terminal repeat (LTR) from HIV-1
   7138..7156    +  promoter       T7 promoter: promoter for bacteriophage T7 RNA polymerase
