>Addgene plasmid #114679 | mOtop3_pcDNA3 | addgene full sequence | sequence record 221607 | Addgene NGS Result
AAGCTTGGTACCGAGCTCGGATCCACTAGTAACGGCCGCCAGTGTGCTGGAATTCACCATGGCTTCGCAG
ACTTCAGCCCCTGCTGAGCCTGCACCCATGCCTTCTCCAGAAGCAAAGACCACTGAGGGAGCATCCTCCT
ATGACCAAGCAGACATGGAGACTAAGCATGCGGGGTCCCCATGCCCCCCGAAGCAGAAGTCCTGGCTGGC
TCGGCATTTCTCCCTGCTGTTGCGGAGAGACCGACAGGCCCAGAAGGCCGGGCAGCTCTTCTCCGGGCTC
CTGGCTCTCAATGTGGTATTCCTGGGTGGGGCTTTTATCTGTAGCATGATATTCAACAAGGTGTCTGTCA
CTCTGGGGGACGTGTGGATCCTGCTGGCTGCACTGAAGGTCCTCTCCCTGTTGTGGCTCCTCTACTACAC
AGTGGGTACCACCCGGAAGCCCCACGCAGTCCTGTACCGTGATCCCCACGCGGGACCCATCTGGGTGAGG
GGCTCCCTGGTGCTCTTCGGCAGCTGTACCGTCTGCCTGAACATATTTCGAATGGGTTATGACGTGAGCC
ACATTCACTGCAAGTCAGAAGTGGAACTCATCTTTCCGGCCATTGAGATTGTCTTTATGATTATTCAGAC
ATGGGTGCTCTGGAGACACTGTAAGGACTGTGTTCAGGTGCAGACCAACTTCACCAGGTGTGGACTCATG
CTGACTCTGGCCACAAACTTGCTGATGTGGGTTTTGGCTGTGACCAATGACTCCATGCACCGTGAGATTG
AGGCTGAGCTCGACGCCCTCATGGAGAAGTTCTCAGGTAACGGGACCAACACTTGCATGTGCCTCAACAC
CACAGTGTGCGAGGTCTTCCGGAAGGGCTATCTGATGCTCTACCCCTTCAGCACTGAGTACTGCCTCATC
TGCTGTGCTGTGCTCTTCGTCATGTGGAAGAACGTGAGCCGCAGCCTGGCAGCCCACACAGGTGCCCATC
CCAACAGATCACCCTTCCGCCTGCACGGGACCATCTTTGGGCCACTGCTGGGCCTTTTGGCACTGGTGGC
TGGCGTATGTGTCTTTGTGCTCTTCCAAATCGAAGCGAGTGGCCCTGACATAGCCCGCCAGTACTTCACC
CTCTACTATGCGTTCTATGTGGCTGTGCTGCCCACCATGAGCCTGGCGTGCCTGGCTGGTACAGCCATCC
ATGGGCTGGAGGAGCGCGAATTGGACACGCTCAAAAACCCCACACGCAGCCTGGATGTGGTGCTGTTGAT
GGGCGCTGCACTGGGCCAGATGGGCATCGCCTACTTCTCCATCGTGGCTATCGTGGCCACCCAGCCGCAC
GAGCTACTCAACCAGCTTATCCTGGCCTACTCACTGCTGCTAATCCTGCAGCACATCACTCAGAATCTCT
TCATCATCGAGGGCCTGCACCGCCGCCCCCTCTGGGAGCCTGCGGTCTCAGGTGTGATGGAGAAGCAGGA
TGTTGAGCTACCCCGCAGAGGCTCCCTGCGGGAGCTGGGTCAGGACCTACGGAGAGCCTCAAGGGCCTAC
ATCCACTCCTTCAGCCACCTCAACTGGAAACGCAGGATGCTCAAGGAGATCTCTCTCTTCCTCATCCTCT
GCAACATCACACTGTGGATGATGCCCGCCTTCGGCATACACCCAGAGTTTGAGAACGGGCTGGAAAAGGA
TTTTTACGGCTACAGGACCTGGTTCACCATTGTTAACTTCGGCCTGCCCCTGGGTGTGTTCTACCGCATG
CACTCTGTCGGGGGGCTGGTGGAGGTCTACCTGGGGGCCTGAGCGGCCGCTCGAGCATGCATCTAGAGGG
CCCTATTCTATAGTGTCACCTAAATGCTAGAGCTCGCTGATCAGCCTCGACTGTGCCTTCTAGTTGCCAG
CCATCTGTTGTTTGCCCCTCCCCCGTGCCTTCCTTGACCCTGGAAGGTGCCACTCCCACTGTCCTTTCCT
AATAAAATGAGGAAATTGCATCGCATTGTCTGAGTAGGTGTCATTCTATTCTGGGGGGTGGGGTGGGGCA
GGACAGCAAGGGGGAGGATTGGGAAGACAATAGCAGGCATGCTGGGGATGCGGTGGGCTCTATGGCTTCT
GAGGCGGAAAGAACCAGCTGGGGCTCTAGGGGGTATCCCC
[124 nt withheld, positions 2141-2264]
C
[91 nt withheld, positions 2266-2356]
A
[49 nt withheld, positions 2358-2406]
CCTTTGACGTTGGAGTCCACGTTCTTT
[37 nt withheld, positions 2434-2470]
ACCCTATCTCGGTCTATTCTTTTGATTTATAAGGGATTTTGCCGATTTCGGCCTATTGGTTAAAAAATGA
GCTGATTTAACAAAAATTTAACGCGAATTAATTCTGTGGAATGTGTGTCAGTTAGGGTGTGGAAAGTCCC
CAGGCTCCCCAGCAGGCAGAAGTATGCAAAGCATGCATCTCAATTAGTCAGCAACCAGGTGTGGAAAGTC
CCCAGGCTCCCCAGCAGGCAGAAGTATGCAAAGCATGCATCTCAATTAGTCAGCAACCATAGTCCCGCCC
CTAACTCCGCCCATCCCGCCCCTAACTCCGCCCAGTTCCGCCCATTCTCCGCCCCATGGCTGACTAATTT
TTTTTATTTATGCAGAGGCCGAGGCCGCCTCTGCCTCTGAGCTATTCCAGAAGTAGTGAGGAGGCTTTTT
TGGAGGCCTAGGCTTTTGCAAAAAGCTCCCGGGAGCTTGTATATCCATTTTCGGATCTGATCAAGAGACA
GGATGAGGATCGTTTCGCATGATTGAACAAGATGGATTGCACGCAGGTTCTCCGGCCGCTTGGGTGGAGA
GGCTATTCGGCTATGACTGGGCACAACAGACAATCGGCTGCTCTGATGCCGCCGTGTTCCGGCTGTCAGC
GCAGGGGCGCCCGGTTCTTTTTGTCAAGACCGACCTGTCCGGTGCCCTGAATGAACTGCAGGACGAGGCA
GCGCGGCTATCGTGGCTGGCCACGACGGGCGTTCCTTGCGCAGCTGTGCTCGACGTTGTCACTGAAGCGG
GAAGGGACTGGCTGCTATTGGGCGAAGTGCCGGGGCAGGATCTCCTGTCATCTCACCTTGCTCCTGCCGA
GAAAGTATCCATCATGGCTGATGCAATGCGGCGGCTGCATACGCTTGATCCGGCTACCTGCCCATTCGAC
CACCAAGCGAAACATCGCATCGAGCGAGCACGTACTCGGATGGAAGCCGGTCTTGTCGATCAGGATGATC
TGGACGAAGAGCATCAGGGGCTCGCGCCAGCCGAACTGTTCGCCAGGCTCAAGGCGCGCATGCCCGACGG
CGAGGATCTCGTCGTGACCCATGGCGATGCCTGCTTGCCGAATATCATGGTGGAAAATGGCCGCTTTTCT
GGATTCATCGACTGTGGCCGGCTGGGTGTGGCGGACCGCTATCAGGACATAGCGTTGGCTACCCGTGATA
TTGCTGAAGAGCTTGGCGGCGAATGGGCTGACCGCTTCCTCGTGCTTTACGGTATCGCCGCTCCCGATTC
GCAGCGCATCGCCTTCTATCGCCTTCTTGACGAGTTCTTCTGAGCGGGACTCTGGGGTTCGAAATGACCG
ACCAAGCGACGCCCAACCTGCCATCACGAGATTTCGATTCCACCGCCGCCTTCTATGAAAGGTTGGGCTT
CGGAATCGTTTTCCGGGACGCCGGCTGGATGATCCTCCAGCGCGGGGATCTCATGCTGGAGTTCTTCGCC
CACCCCAACTTGTTTATTGCAGCTTATAATGGTTACAAATAAAGCAATAGCATCACAAATTTCACAAATA
AAGCATTTTTTTCACTGCATTCTAGTTGTGGTTTGTCCAAACTCATCAATGTATCTTATCATGTCTGTAT
ACCGTCGACCTCTAGCTAGAGCTTGGCGTAATCATGGTCATAGCTGTTTCCTGTGTGAAATTGTTATCCG
CTCACAATTCCACACAACATACGAGCCGGAAGCATAAAGTGTAAAGCCTGGGGTGCCTAATGAGTGAGCT
AACTCACATTAATTGCGTTGCGCTCACTGCCCGCTTTCCAGTCGGGAAACCTGTCGTGCCAGCTGCATTA
ATGAATCGGCCAACGCGCGGGGAGAGGCGGTTTGCGTATTGGGCGCTCTTCCGCTTCCTCGCTCACTGAC
TCGCTGCGCTCGGTCGTTCGGCTGCGGCGAGCGGTATCAGCTCACTCAAAGGCGGTAATACGGTTATCCA
CAGAATCAGGGGATAACGCAGGAAAGAACATGTGAGCAAAAGGCCAGCAAAAGGCCAGGAACCGTAAAAA
GGCCGCGTTGCTGGCGTTTTTCCATAGGCTCCGCCCCCCTGACGAGCATCACAAAAATCGACGCTCAAGT
CAGAGGTGGCGAAACCCGACAGGACTATAAAGATACCAGGCGTTTCCCCCTGGAAGCTCCCTCGTGCGCT
CTCCTGTTCCGACCCTGCCGCTTACCGGATACCTGTCCGCCTTTCTCCCTTCGGGAAGCGTGGCGCTTTC
TCATAGCTCACGCTGTAGGTATCTCAGTTCGGTGTAGGTCGTTCGCTCCAAGCTGGGCTGTGTGCACGAA
CCCCCCGTTCAGCCCGACCGCTGCGCCTTATCCGGTAACTATCGTCTTGAGTCCAACCCGGTAAGACACG
ACTTATCGCCACTGGCAGCAGCCACTGGTAACAGGATTAGCAGAGCGAGGTATGTAGGCGGTGCTACAGA
GTTCTTGAAGTGGTGGCCTAACTACGGCTACACTAGAAGAACAGTATTTGGTATCTGCGCTCTGCTGAAG
CCAGTTACCTTCGGAAAAAGAGTTGGTAGCTCTTGATCCGGCAAACAAACCACCGCTGGTAGCGGTGGTT
TTTTTGTTTGCAAGCAGCAGATTACGCGCAGAAAAAAAGGATCTCAAGAAGATCCTTTGATCTTTTCTAC
GGGGTCTGACGCTCAGTGGAACGAAAACTCACGTTAAGGGATTTTGGTCATGAGATTATCAAAAAGGATC
TTCACCTAGATCCTTTTAAATTAAAAATGAAGTTTTAAATCAATCTAAAGTATATATGAGTAAACTTGGT
CTGACAGTTACCAATGCTTAATCAGTGAGGCACCTATCTCAGCGATCTGTCTATTTCGTTCATCCATAGT
TGCCTGACTCCCCGTCGTGTAGATAACTACGATACGGGAGGGCTTACCATCTGGCCCCAGTGCTGCAATG
ATACCGCGAGACCCACGCTCACCGGCTCCAGATTTATCAGCAATAAACCAGCCAGCCGGAAGGGCCGAGC
GCAGAAGTGGTCCTGCAACTTTATCCGCCTCCATCCAGTCTATTAATTGTTGCCGGGAAGCTAGAGTAAG
TAGTTCGCCAGTTAATAGTTTGCGCAACGTTGTTGCCATTGCTACAGGCATCGTGGTGTCACGCTCGTCG
TTTGGTATGGCTTCATTCAGCTCCGGTTCCCAACGATCAAGGCGAGTTACATGATCCCCCATGTTGTGCA
AAAAAGCGGTTAGCTCCTTCGGTCCTCCGATCGTTGTCAGAAGTAAGTTGGCCGCAGTGTTATCACTCAT
GGTTATGGCAGCACTGCATAATTCTCTTACTGTCATGCCATCCGTAAGATGCTTTTCTGTGACTGGTGAG
TACTCAACCAAGTCATTCTGAGAATAGTGTATGCGGCGACCGAGTTGCTCTTGCCCGGCGTCAATACGGG
ATAATACCGCGCCACATAGCAGAACTTTAAAAGTGCTCATCATTGGAAAACGTTCTTCGGGGCGAAAACT
CTCAAGGATCTTACCGCTGTTGAGATCCAGTTCGATGTAACCCACTCGTGCACCCAACTGATCTTCAGCA
TCTTTTACTTTCACCAGCGTTTCTGGGTGAGCAAAAACAGGAAGGCAAAATGCCGCAAAAAAGGGAATAA
GGGCGACACGGAAATGTTGAATACTCATACTCTTCCTTTTTCAATATTATTGAAGCATTTATCAGGGTTA
TTGTCTCATGAGCGGATACATATTTGAATGTATTTAGAAAAATAAACAAATAGGGGTTCCGCGCACATTT
CCCCGAAAAGTGCCACCTGACGTCGACGGATCGGGAGATCTCCCGATCCCCTATGGTGCACTCTCAGTAC
AATCTGCTCTGATGCCGCATAGTTAAGCCAGTATCTGCTCCCTGCTTGTGTGTTGGAGGTCGCTGAGTAG
TGCGCGAGCAAAATTTAAGCTACAACAAGGCAAGGCTTGACCGACAATTGCATGAAGAATCTGCTTAGGG
TTAGGCGTTTTGCGCTGCTTCGCGATGTACGGGCCAGATATACGCGTTGACATTGATTATTGACTAGTTA
TTAATAGTAATCAATTACGGGGTCATTAGTTCATAGCCCATATATGGAGTTCCGCGTTACATAACTTACG
GTAAATGGCCCGCCTGGCTGACCGCCCAACGACCCCCGCCCATTGACGTCAATAATGACGTATGTTCCCA
TAGTAACGCCAATAGGGACTTTCCATTGACGTCAATGGGTGGAGTATTTACGGTAAACTGCCCACTTGGC
AGTACATCAAGTGTATCATATGCCAAGTACGCCCCCTATTGACGTCAATGACGGTAAATGGCCCGCCTGG
CATTATGCCCAGTACATGACCTTATGGGACTTTCCTACTTGGCAGTACATCTACGTATTAGTCATCGCTA
TTACCATGGTGATGCGGTTTTGGCAGTACATCAATGGGCGTGGATAGCGGTTTGACTCACGGGGATTTCC
AAGTCTCCACCCCATTGACGTCAATGGGAGTTTGTTTTGGCACCAAAATCAACGGGACTTTCCAAAATGT
CGTAACAACTCCGCCCCATTGACGCAAATGGGCGGTAGGCGTGTACGGTGGGAGGTCTATATAAGCAGAG
CTCTCTGGCTAACTAGAGAACCCACTGCTTACTGGCTTATCGAAATTAATACGACTCACTATAGGGAGAC
CC
Features (pLannotate 1.2.2; 21 found; start..end, strand, type, name):
     59..1789    +  CDS            Otop3: OTOP3_MOUSE - Experimental evidence at transcript level: Swiss-Prot protein existence level 2. Proton-selective channel that specifically transports protons into cells. Proton-selective channel activity is probably required in cell types that use changes in intracellular pH for cell signaling or to regulate biochemical or developmental processes. From Mus musculus (Mouse).
   1827..1845    -  promoter       SP6 promoter: promoter for bacteriophage SP6 RNA polymerase
   1871..2095    +  polyA_signal   bGH poly(A) signal: bovine growth hormone polyadenylation signal
   2099..2120    +  promoter       SV40 promoter (fragment): SV40 enhancer and early promoter
   2141..2569    +  rep_origin     f1 ori (sequence partly withheld): f1 bacteriophage origin of replication; arrow indicates direction of (+) strand synthesis
   2583..2912    +  promoter       SV40 promoter: SV40 enhancer and early promoter
   2979..3770    +  CDS            neo: KKA2_KLEPN - Also known as kan, nptII. Experimental evidence at protein level: Swiss-Prot protein existence level 1. Resistance to kanamycin, neomycin, paromomycin, ribostamycin, butirosin and gentamicin B. From Klebsiella pneumoniae.
   3794..3952    +  CDS            ble (fragment): BLE_KLEPN - Experimental evidence at protein level: Swiss-Prot protein existence level 1. Binding protein with a strong affinity to the bleomycin family of antibiotics. Binds to CL990; an antimitotic-antibiotic compound. From Klebsiella pneumoniae.
   3947..4068    +  polyA_signal   SV40 poly(A) signal: SV40 polyadenylation signal
   4141..4157    -  protein_bind   lac operator: The lac repressor binds to the lac operator to inhibit transcription in E. coli. This inhibition can be relieved by adding lactose or isopropyl-β-D-thiogalactopyranoside (IPTG). lac repressor encoded by lacI
   4165..4195    -  promoter       lac promoter: promoter for the E. coli lac operon
   4210..4231    -  protein_bind   CAP binding site: CAP binding activates transcription in the presence of cAMP. E. coli catabolite activator protein
   4244..4336    -  CDS            lacI (fragment): lac repressor; lacI; The lac repressor binds to the lac operator to inhibit transcription in E. coli. This inhibition can be relieved by adding lactose or isopropyl-β-D-thiogalactopyranoside (IPTG).
   4519..5107    -  rep_origin     ori: high-copy-number ColE1/pMB1/pBR322/pUC origin of replication
   5278..6138    -  CDS            AmpR: β-lactamase; bla; confers resistance to ampicillin, carbenicillin, and related antibiotics
   6139..6243    -  promoter       AmpR promoter: bla
   6302..6354    -  misc_feature   bom (fragment): basis of mobility region from pBR322
   6509..6888    +  enhancer       CMV enhancer: human cytomegalovirus immediate early enhancer
   6889..7092    +  promoter       CMV promoter: human cytomegalovirus (CMV) immediate early promoter
   7088..7121    +  LTR            5' LTR (truncated) (fragment): truncated 5' long terminal repeat (LTR) from HIV-1
   7137..7155    +  promoter       T7 promoter: promoter for bacteriophage T7 RNA polymerase
