[The description below was written by a language model from this plasmid's Addgene catalogue record and pLannotate feature annotations shown in this document.]
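Description:
mOtop3_pcDNA3 is a mammalian expression plasmid of about 7.2 kb, built on the pcDNA3 backbone, that carries the mouse Otopetrin 3 (Otop3) coding sequence. The roughly 1.7 kb insert was introduced by Gibson cloning. It sits downstream of the human cytomegalovirus immediate-early enhancer and promoter and is followed by the bovine growth hormone polyadenylation signal, an arrangement that gives strong constitutive transcription in transfected mammalian cells. No epitope tag or fluorescent reporter is annotated on the Otop3 open reading frame, so the protein appears to be expressed untagged. A T7 promoter lies just upstream of the insert and an SP6 promoter, in the opposite orientation, just downstream. These serve as sequencing primer sites and could support in vitro transcription.

In E. coli the plasmid replicates from a high-copy ColE1/pUC-type origin and is selected with ampicillin through the β-lactamase gene. An f1 origin is also present for single-stranded DNA production. A second mammalian cassette places the neomycin phosphotransferase gene under the SV40 early promoter with an SV40 polyadenylation signal, which allows G418 selection of stable transfectants. The short annotations for ble, lacI, the lac promoter and operator, bom and an HIV-1 LTR are fragmentary backbone remnants or similarity hits, not functional modules.

The depositor's sequence and the repository's sequencing result carry the same annotated features in the same order and differ by a single nucleotide in length. According to the record, the construct was used to express mouse Otop3 in HEK-293 cells, as part of work characterising the otopetrin family as proton-selective ion channels.
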