Addgene plasmid #114679: mOtop3_pcDNA3
Purpose: This construct was used to express mouse Otop3 in HEK-293 cells
Depositing lab: Emily Liman. Depositing organization: University of Southern California. Publication: An evolutionarily conserved gene family encodes proton-selective ion channels. Tu YH, Cooper AJ, Teng B, Chang RB, Artiga DJ, Turner HN, Mulhall EM, Ye W, Smith AD, Liman ER. Science. 2018 Mar 2;359(6379):1047-1050. doi: 10.1126/science.aao3264. Epub 2018 Jan 25. PubMed 29371428.
Backbone
  Vector backbone: pcDNA3
  Backbone size w/o insert (bp): 5429
  Total vector size (bp): 7163
  Vector type: Mammalian Expression
Growth in bacteria
  Bacterial resistance: Ampicillin, 100 μg/mL
  Growth temperature: 37°C
  Growth strain: DH5alpha
  Copy number: High Copy
Gene/Insert
  Gene/Insert name: Otopetrin 3 (alt name: Otop3)
  Species: M. musculus (mouse)
  Insert size (bp): 1734
  GenBank ID: NM_001347647
  Entrez Gene: Otop3 (a.k.a. 2310011E08Rik)
  Promoter: CMV
  Cloning method: Gibson Cloning
  Sequencing primers: 5′ taatacgactcactataggg; 3′ TAGAAGGCACAGTCGAGG
Terms and licenses: Academic/Nonprofit Terms; Industry Terms: Not Available to Industry
How to cite: mOtop3_pcDNA3 was a gift from Emily Liman (Addgene plasmid # 114679 ; http://n2t.net/addgene:114679 ; RRID:Addgene_114679)
